>Addgene plasmid #128178 | NM1-5S-tRNA-SgH | depositor full sequence | sequence record 245594 | NM1-5S-tRNA-SgH sequence 9317 bps
AGTACTTTGATCCAACCCCTCCGCTGCTATAGTGCAGTCGGCTTCTGACGTTCAGTGCAGCCTGAAAACG
ACATGTCGCACAAGTCCTAAGTTACGCGACAGGCTGCCGCCCTGCCCTTTTCCTGGCGTTTTCTTGTCGC
GTGTTTTAGTCGCATAAAGTAGAATACTTGCGACTAGAACCGGAGACATTACGCCATGAACAAGAGCGCC
GCCGCTGGCCTGCTGGGCTATGCCCGCGTCAGCACCGACGACCAGGACTTGACCAACCAACGGGCCGAAC
TGCACGCGGCCGGCTGCACCAAGCTGTTTTCCGAGAAGATCACCGGCACCAGGCGCGACCGCCCGGAGCT
GGCCAGGATGCTTGACCACCTACGCCCTGGCGACGTTGTGACAGTGACCAGGCTAGACCGCCTGGCCCGC
AGCACCCGCGACCTACTGGACATTGCCGAGCGCATCCAGGAGGCCGGCGCGGGCCTGCGTAGCCTGGCAG
AGCCGTGGGCCGACACCACCACGCCGGCCGGCCGCATGGTGTTGACCGTGTTCGCCGGCATTGCCGAGTT
CGAGCGTTCCCTAATCATCGACCGCACCCGGAGCGGGCGCGAGGCCGCCAAGGCCCGAGGCGTGAAGTTT
GGCCCCCGCCCTACCCTCACCCCGGCACAGATCGCGCACGCCCGCGAGCTGATCGACCAGGAAGGCCGCA
CCGTGAAAGAGGCGGCTGCACTGCTTGGCGTGCATCGCTCGACCCTGTACCGCGCACTTGAGCGCAGCGA
GGAAGTGACGCCCACCGAGGCCAGGCGGCGCGGTGCCTTCCGTGAGGACGCATTGACCGAGGCCGACGCC
CTGGCGGCCGCCGAGAATGAACGCCAAGAGGAACAAGCATGAAACCGCACCAGGACGGCCAGGACGAACC
GTTTTTCATTACCGAAGAGATCGAGGCGGAGATGATCGCGGCCGGGTACGTGTTCGAGCCGCCCGCGCAC
GTCTCAACCGTGCGGCTGCATGAAATCCTGGCCGGTTTGTCTGATGCCAAGCTGGCGGCCTGGCCGGCCA
GCTTGGCCGCTGAAGAAACCGAGCGCCGCCGTCTAAAAAGGTGATGTGTATTTGAGTAAAACAGCTTGCG
TCATGCGGTCGCTGCGTATATGATGCGATGAGTAAATAAACAAATACGCAAGGGGAACGCATGAAGGTTA
TCGCTGTACTTAACCAGAAAGGCGGGTCAGGCAAGACGACCATCGCAACCCATCTAGCCCGCGCCCTGCA
ACTCGCCGGGGCCGATGTTCTGTTAGTCGATTCCGATCCCCAGGGCAGTGCCCGCGATTGGGCGGCCGTG
CGGGAAGATCAACCGCTAACCGTTGTCGGCATCGACCGCCCGACGATTGACCGCGACGTGAAGGCCATCG
GCCGGCGCGACTTCGTAGTGATCGACGGAGCGCCCCAGGCGGCGGACTTGGCTGTGTCCGCGATCAAGGC
AGCCGACTTCGTGCTGATTCCGGTGCAGCCAAGCCCTTACGACATATGGGCCACCGCCGACCTGGTGGAG
CTGGTTAAGCAGCGCATTGAGGTCACGGATGGAAGGCTACAAGCGGCCTTTGTCGTGTCGCGGGCGATCA
AAGGCACGCGCATCGGCGGTGAGGTTGCCGAGGCGCTGGCCGGGTACGAGCTGCCCATTCTTGAGTCCCG
TATCACGCAGCGCGTGAGCTACCCAGGCACTGCCGCCGCCGGCACAACCGTTCTTGAATCAGAACCCGAG
GGCGACGCTGCCCGCGAGGTCCAGGCGCTGGCCGCTGAAATTAAATCAAAACTCATTTGAGTTAATGAGG
TAAAGAGAAAATGAGCAAAAGCACAAACACGCTAAGTGCCGGCCGTCCGAGCGCACGCAGCAGCAAGGCT
GCAACGTTGGCCAGCCTGGCAGACACGCCAGCCATGAAGCGGGTCAACTTTCAGTTGCCGGCGGAGGATC
ACACCAAGCTGAAGATGTACGCGGTACGCCAAGGCAAGACCATTACCGAGCTGCTATCTGAATACATCGC
GCAGCTACCAGAGTAAATGAGCAAATGAATAAATGAGTAGATGAATTTTAGCGGCTAAAGGAGGCGGCAT
GGAAAATCAAGAACAACCAGGCACCGACGCCGTGGAATGCCCCATGTGTGGAGGAACGGGCGGTTGGCCA
GGCGTAAGCGGCTGGGTTGTCTGCCGGCCCTGCAATGGCACTGGAACCCCCAAGCCCGAGGAATCGGCGT
GAGCGGTCGCAAACCATCCGGCCCGGTACAAATCGGCGCGGCGCTGGGTGATGACCTGGTGGAGAAGTTG
AAGGCCGCGCAGGCCGCCCAGCGGCAACGCATCGAGGCAGAAGCACGCCCCGGTGAATCGTGGCAAGCGG
CCGCTGATCGAATCCGCAAAGAATCCCGGCAACCGCCGGCAGCCGGTGCGCCGTCGATTAGGAAGCCGCC
CAAGGGCGACGAGCAACCAGATTTTTTCGTTCCGATGCTCTATGACGTGGGCACCCGCGATAGTCGCAGC
ATCATGGACGTGGCCGTTTTCCGTCTGTCGAAGCGTGACCGACGAGCTGGCGAGGTGATCCGCTACGAGC
TTCCAGACGGGCACGTAGAGGTTTCCGCAGGGCCGGCCGGCATGGCCAGTGTGTGGGATTACGACCTGGT
ACTGATGGCGGTTTCCCATCTAACCGAATCCATGAACCGATACCGGGAAGGGAAGGGAGACAAGCCCGGC
CGCGTGTTCCGTCCACACGTTGCGGACGTACTCAAGTTCTGCCGGCGAGCCGATGGCGGAAAGCAGAAAG
ACGACCTGGTAGAAACCTGCATTCGGTTAAACACCACGCACGTTGCCATGCAGCGTACGAAGAAGGCCAA
GAACGGCCGCCTGGTGACGGTATCCGAGGGTGAAGCCTTGATTAGCCGCTACAAGATCGTAAAGAGCGAA
ACCGGGCGGCCGGAGTACATCGAGATCGAGCTAGCTGATTGGATGTACCGCGAGATCACAGAAGGCAAGA
ACCCGGACGTGCTGACGGTTCACCCCGATTACTTTTTGATCGATCCCGGCATCGGCCGTTTTCTCTACCG
CCTGGCACGCCGCGCCGCAGGCAAGGCAGAAGCCAGATGGTTGTTCAAGACGATCTACGAACGCAGTGGC
AGCGCCGGAGAGTTCAAGAAGTTCTGTTTCACCGTGCGCAAGCTGATCGGGTCAAATGACCTGCCGGAGT
ACGATTTGAAGGAGGAGGCGGGGCAGGCTGGCCCGATCCTAGTCATGCGCTACCGCAACCTGATCGAGGG
CGAAGCATCCGCCGGTTCCTAATGTACGGAGCAGATGCTAGGGCAAATTGCCCTAGCAGGGGAAAAAGGT
CGAAAAGGTCTCTTTCCTGTGGATAGCACGTACATTGGGAACCCAAAGCCGTACATTGGGAACCGGAACC
CGTACATTGGGAACCCAAAGCCGTACATTGGGAACCGGTCACACATGTAAGTGACTGATATAAAAGAGAA
AAAAGGCGATTTTTCCGCCTAAAACTCTTTAAAACTTATTAAAACTCTTAAAACCCGCCTGGCCTGTGCA
TAACTGTCTGGCCAGCGCACAGCCGAAGAGCTGCAAAAAGCGCCTACCCTTCGGTCGCTGCGCTCCCTAC
GCCCCGCCGCTTCGCGTCGGCCTATCGCGGCCGCTGGCCGCTCAAAAATGGCTGGCCTACGGCCAGGCAA
TCTACCAGGGCGCGGACAAGCCGCGCCGTCGCCACTCGACCGCCGGCGCCCACATCAAGGCACCCTGCCT
CGCGCGTTTCGGTGATGACGGTGAAAACCTCTGACACATGCAGCTCCCGGAGACGGTCACAGCTTGTCTG
TAAGCGGATGCCGGGAGCAGACAAGCCCGTCAGGGCGCGTCAGCGGGTGTTGGCGGGTGTCGGGGCGCAG
CCATGACCCAGTCACGTAGCGATAGCGGAGTGTATACTGGCTTAACTATGCGGCATCAGAGCAGATTGTA
CTGAGAGTGCACCATATGCGGTGTGAAATACCGCACAGATGCGTAAGGAGAAAATACCGCATCAGGCGCT
CTTCCGCTTCCTCGCTCACTGACTCGCTGCGCTCGGTCGTTCGGCTGCGGCGAGCGGTATCAGCTCACTC
AAAGGCGGTAATACGGTTATCCACAGAATCAGGGGATAACGCAGGAAAGAACATGTGAGCAAAAGGCCAG
CAAAAGGCCAGGAACCGTAAAAAGGCCGCGTTGCTGGCGTTTTTCCATAGGCTCCGCCCCCCTGACGAGC
ATCACAAAAATCGACGCTCAAGTCAGAGGTGGCGAAACCCGACAGGACTATAAAGATACCAGGCGTTTCC
CCCTGGAAGCTCCCTCGTGCGCTCTCCTGTTCCGACCCTGCCGCTTACCGGATACCTGTCCGCCTTTCTC
CCTTCGGGAAGCGTGGCGCTTTCTCATAGCTCACGCTGTAGGTATCTCAGTTCGGTGTAGGTCGTTCGCT
CCAAGCTGGGCTGTGTGCACGAACCCCCCGTTCAGCCCGACCGCTGCGCCTTATCCGGTAACTATCGTCT
TGAGTCCAACCCGGTAAGACACGACTTATCGCCACTGGCAGCAGCCACTGGTAACAGGATTAGCAGAGCG
AGGTATGTAGGCGGTGCTACAGAGTTCTTGAAGTGGTGGCCTAACTACGGCTACACTAGAAGGACAGTAT
TTGGTATCTGCGCTCTGCTGAAGCCAGTTACCTTCGGAAAAAGAGTTGGTAGCTCTTGATCCGGCAAACA
AACCACCGCTGGTAGCGGTGGTTTTTTTGTTTGCAAGCAGCAGATTACGCGCAGAAAAAAAGGATCTCAA
GAAGATCCTTTGATCTTTTCTACGGGGTCTGACGCTCAGTGGAACGAAAACTCACGTTAAGGGATTTTGG
TCATGAGCCATATTCAACGGGAAACGTCTTGCTCTAGGCCGCGATTAAATTCCAACATGGATGCTGATTT
ATATGGGTATAAATGGGCTCGCGATAATGTCGGGCAATCAGGTGCGACAATCTATCGATTGTATGGGAAG
CCCGATGCGCCAGAGTTGTTTCTGAAACATGGCAAAGGTAGCGTTGCCAATGATGTTACAGATGAGATGG
TCAGACTAAACTGGCTGACGGAATTTATGCCTCTTCCGACCATCAAGCATTTTATCCGTACTCCTGATGA
TGCATGGTTACTCACCACTGCGATCCCCGGGAAAACAGCATTCCAGGTATTAGAAGAATATCCTGATTCA
GGTGAAAATATTGTTGATGCGCTGGCAGTGTTCCTGCGCCGGTTGCATTCGATTCCTGTTTGTAATTGTC
CTTTTAACAGCGATCGCGTATTTCGTCTCGCTCAGGCGCAATCACGAATGAATAACGGTTTGGTTGATGC
GAGTGATTTTGATGACGAGCGTAATGGCTGGCCTGTTGAACAAGTCTGGAAAGAAATGCATAAACTTTTG
CCATTCTCACCGGATTCAGTCGTCACTCATGGTGATTTCTCACTTGATAACCTTATTTTTGACGAGGGGA
AATTAATAGGTTGTATTGATGTTGGACGAGTCGGAATCGCAGACCGATACCAGGATCTTGCCATCCTATG
GAACTGCCTCGGTGAGTTTTCTCCTTCATTACAGAAACGGCTTTTTCAAAAATATGGTATTGATAATCCT
GATATGAATAAATTGCAGTTTCATTTGATGCTCGATGAGTTTTTCTAATCACAGGCAGCAACGCTCTGTC
ATCGTTACAATCAACATGCTACCCTCCGCGAGATCATCCGTGTTTCAAACCCGGCAGCTTAGTTGCCGTT
CTTCCGAATAGCATCGGTAACATGAGCAAAGTCTGCCGCCTTACAACGGCTCTCCCGCTGACGCCGTCCC
GGACTGATGGGCTGCCTGTATCGAGTGGTGATTTTGTGCCGAGCTGCCGGTCGGGGAGCTGTTGGCTGGC
TGGTGGCAGGATATATTGTGGTGTAAACAAATTGACGCTTAGACAACTTAATAACACATTGCGGACGTTT
TTAATGTACTGAATTAACGCCGAATTGAATTCATCTGCGGCCATACCGCGATGAACACACCGCGTCTCGT
CCGATCCGCGAAGTTAAGCATCGCAGGGGCCAGAGAGTATTGCCGTGGGTGACCAGGCGAGAACACTGTG
CTGCCGCAGGTGGCGGTGTGGCCAAGTGGCACGGCACCTGTTTCCGGCGCAGGAGATCGAGGGTTCGATC
CCCTTCACCGTCGAGGTCTTCAGGAAGACGAGTTTTAGAGCTAGAAATAGCAAGTTAAAATAAGGCTAGT
CCGTTATCAACTTGAAAAAGTGGCACCGAGTCGGTGCTTTTTTTTTGGTACCCGGGCTGCAGAACTACGC
CCTCTCACACCCAACTTCCGACTCGACCGGCGGTACGAGCACGACCTACTTCTACTGCCTGCCATCGACA
TCCGGGCGGGTCGCTGCCTACCCTGTGCGTTCTGCGCCCTCCCTCGTCTCGGGAGGCAGTGTCTGACAGA
AGCTTTGCGCGCAGTACCCCGTCAAGATGCAACTCTACGCAACGTTCGGCACAGAAGTCGCCAAGCTCCG
CGCATCGCCGCCTCAAGCTCTCGCGCTGCCCGACGGTGTCGTCTATTACGAGGCGGAGAAGCTCGAGTTG
CCGGCTTTGCCAGCGGCGGTCAAGGTTGAGGTGGAGACGGAGAAGGCGGGAGTAGCGGGGGAGGACAATG
AGGCGAAGGGTGAGATGGTGCTGGTGGAGACTCTTACGGTGGAGCAGGAGGAGATTGAATTGGGCTCGGG
AGTCGTGCAGATTGAGGAGTCGTTGCTCGTCAAGCTGGAGGTCAGCGGCTGATCCTTCCGTTCGTTGCAA
GGATCGTCTGCATGTTCCCGGGTCGCTTCTCTCAATGACACAACCTGGAGAGCGCTCCCGTCAGCGAGAA
TCGAGGACATTCCGCAGCTCGTGAGCAAGCGGAGGTGCGAGGCTCCCTCGAAAGCTGCGCCTCTTCAGAC
GGCTTGTTCTCTCCTGCTCTGGTGGGCTGGCCTGACATGTAATGTGCTCCGCCGCAAGTCCGTCGTCGGT
CTCAATTCGACGTTGAAAGGGCATAGCGCAAGGAAGAACCCTCTGCGGACATGCAGAATTACTGGCTCGC
CTGCTCCTTCGTCTACTGGATAAGTCCTGTCTCGTTAAAGCCCCAACGTCGTTTTTCGACGTTTGTAAGG
CGCAAGAGGTGCTATGGGCTACGCAGGAAGCTGAGAGGACATAGAAGTCGGGGGAGGAACGGCGCAGAGC
GGCAGTTGCGGAAGCATGAGGAAAGCGAGACGGTCCAGCATCTGCAGCGCCAATCCGCAATCTCCTGGTT
GAGCCTGCACCGGAAGCGTCGGAACAGTATGCGCAGAGTCGAACGCAAGTAAGAAAGACGCACCCTCACA
CTCGCTTACTTCGAGCCATACAACGGATCAAAGCTGCGCGTATCTCGGCTTGTAAGGGCCGGAAAGCAAC
CTCGGAGATGGACACGTCACATCACCAACTTATCGATCTCGGCCGTCGACGTCGCAGAGAGGGCGAGAGA
AGCGGTGAAGGAGGGAAACAACCCCTCGAGAGCATGATCCGACCGAATCTGCAGCGCAGGAAGCCGTTAC
AAGCCCGCCTCGAGCGCAGGTCGGGTCCAGCCGGGGGACGAAACGCGCGAGGCTGATTCGTGAGCGAAGG
AAGCCGCATCGACAAGTTCGCTCCCCTTTGCCCTCTTTCCCATCACCCGTTCTCGCCTTACCCGCTCAGA
ACAACACCAGATCACTCACAATGCCGGAGCTCATGGCGACGTCGGTCGAGAAGTTCCTCATCGAAAAGTT
CGACTCGGTCTCGGACCTCATGCAACTCTCGGAGGGAGAGGAATCGCGCGCGTTCTCGTTCGACGTCGGA
GGCCGCGGATACGTCCTCCGCGTCAACTCGTGTGCGGACGGATTCTACAAGGATCGGTACGTCTACCGCC
ATTTTGCGTCGGCGGCGCTCCCGATCCCCGAAGTCCTCGACATCGGAGAGTTCTCGGAATCCCTCACGTA
CTGTATCTCGCGCCGGGCGCAAGGAGTCACGCTCCAAGATCTCCCGGAGACGGAACTCCCGGCGGTCCTC
CAACCGGTCGCGGAAGCGATGGACGCGATCGCGGCCGCGGACCTCTCGCAAACGTCGGGATTCGGACCGT
TTGGACCGCAAGGAATCGGACAATACACGACGTGGCGCGACTTCATCTGTGCGATCGCGGATCCCCATGT
CTACCACTGGCAAACGGTCATGGATGACACGGTCTCGGCGTCGGTCGCGCAAGCGCTCGACGAGCTCATG
CTCTGGGCGGAGGACTGTCCGGAGGTCCGCCACCTCGTCCACGCGGACTTTGGATCGAACAACGTCCTCA
CGGACAACGGACGCATCACGGCGGTCATCGACTGGTCGGAGGCGATGTTTGGAGACTCGCAATACGAGGT
CGCGAACATCTTCTTCTGGCGCCCGTGGCTCGCGTGCATGGAGCAACAGACGCGCTACTTCGAGCGCCGC
CACCCGGAGCTCGCGGGATCGCCGCGCCTCCGCGCGTACATGCTCCGCATCGGCCTCGACCAACTCTACC
AGTCGCTCGTCGACGGAAACTTCGACGATGCCGCGTGGGCCCAAGGACGCTGCGACGCGATTGTCCGCTC
GGGAGCGGGAACCGTGGGACGCACGCAAATTGCGCGGCGCTCGGCGGCCGTCTGGACGGATGGATGTGTC
GAAGTCCTCGCGGATTCGGGAAACCGGCGCCCGTCGACGCGCCCGCGGGCGAAAGAACACCACCATCACC
ATCACTAGGATCGTTCAAACATTTGGCAATAAAGTTTCTTAAGATTGAATCCTGTTGCCGGTCTTGCGAT
GATTATCATATAATTTCTGTTGAATTACGTTAAGCATGTAATAATTAACATGTAATGCATGACGTTATTT
ATGAGATGGGTTTTTATGATTAGAGTCCCGCAATTATACATTTAATACGCGATAGAAAACAAAATATAGC
GCGCAAACTAGGATAAATTATCGCGCGCGGTGTCATCTATGTTACTAGATCGGGCCTGGATCCTCTAGAG
TCGACCTGCAGGCATGCAAGCTTAGCTTGAGCTTGGATCAGATTGTCGTTTCCCGCCTTCAGTTTAAACT
ATCAGTGTTTGACAGGATATATTGGCGGGTAAACCTAAGAGAAAAGAGCGTTTATTAGAATAACGGATAT
TTAAAAGGGCGTGAAAAGGTTTATCCGTTCGTCCATTTGTATGTGCATGCCAACCACAGGGTTCCCCTCG
GGATCAA
Features (pLannotate 1.2.2; 16 found; start..end, strand, type, name):
    220..621     +  CDS            Y4CG_SINFN (fragment): Protein inferred from homology: Swiss-Prot protein existence level 3. From Sinorhizobium fredii (strain NBRC 101917 / NGR234).
   1181..1810    +  CDS            pVS1 StaA: stability protein from the Pseudomonas plasmid pVS1 (Heeb et al., 2000)
   2239..3312    +  CDS            pVS1 RepA: replication protein from the Pseudomonas plasmid pVS1 (Heeb et al., 2000)
   3378..3572    +  rep_origin     pVS1 oriV: origin of replication for the Pseudomonas plasmid pVS1 (Heeb et al., 2000)
   3775..3814    +  CDS            rop (fragment): Rop protein, which maintains plasmids at low copy number; rop
   3916..4056    +  misc_feature   bom: basis of mobility region from pBR322
   4242..4830    -  rep_origin     ori: high-copy-number ColE1/pMB1/pBR322/pUC origin of replication
   4903..5718    +  CDS            KanR: aminoglycoside phosphotransferase; aph(3')-Ia; confers resistance to kanamycin in bacteria or G418 (Geneticin®) in eukaryotes
   5954..5978    +  misc_feature   LB T-DNA repeat: left border repeat from nopaline C58 T-DNA
   6052..6171    +  ncRNA          5S rRNA: Accession: RF00001 - 5S ribosomal RNA
   6171..6242    +  ncRNA          tRNA: Accession: RF00005 - tRNA
   6262..6337    +  misc_RNA       gRNA scaffold: guide RNA scaffold for the Streptococcus pyogenes CRISPR/Cas9 system
   7794..8807    +  CDS            hph: KHYB_ECOLX - Experimental evidence at protein level: Swiss-Prot protein existence level 1. The aminoglycoside phosphotransferases achieve inactivation of their antibiotic substrates by phosphorylation. Only phosphorylates hygromycin and closely related compounds such as demethyl analogs and destomycin. From Escherichia coli.
   8829..9081    +  terminator     NOS terminator: nopaline synthase terminator and poly(A) signal
   9088..9123    +  misc_feature   MCS (fragment): pUC18/19 multiple cloning site
   9180..9204    +  misc_feature   RB T-DNA repeat: right border repeat from nopaline C58 T-DNA
