>Addgene plasmid #128178 | NM1-5S-tRNA-SgH | addgene full sequence | sequence record 272084 | Addgene NGS Result
GTGATTTTGTGCCGAGCTGCCGGTCGGGGAGCTGTTGGCTGGCTGGTGGCAGGATATATTGTGGTGTAAA
CAAATTGACGCTTAGACAACTTAATAACACATTGCGGACGTTTTTAATGTACTGAATTAACGCCGAATTG
AATTCATCTGCGGCCATACCGCGATGAACACACCGCGTCTCGTCCGATCCGCGAAGTTAAGCATCGCAGG
GGCCAGAGAGTATTGCCGTGGGTGACCAGGCGAGAACACTGTGCTGCCGCAGGTGGCGGTGTGGCCAAGT
GGCACGGCACCTGTTTCCGGCGCAGGAGATCGAGGGTTCGATCCCCTTCACCGTCGAGGTCTTCAGGAAG
ACGAGTTTTAGAGCTAGAAATAGCAAGTTAAAATAAGGCTAGTCCGTTATCAACTTGAAAAAGTGGCACC
GAGTCGGTGCTTTTTTTTTGGTACCCGGGCTGCAGAACTACGCCCTCTCACACCCAACTTCCGACTCGAC
CGGCGGTACGAGCACGACCTACTTCTACTGCCTGCCATCGACATCCGGGCGGGTCGCTGCCTACCCTGTG
CGTTCTGCGCCCTCCCTCGTCTCGGGAGGCAGTGTCTGACAGAAGCTTTGCGCGCAGTACCCCGTCAAGA
TGCAACTCTACGCAACGTTCGGCACAGAAGTCGCCAAGCTCCGCGCATCGCCGCCTCAAGCTCTCGCGCT
GCCCGACGGTGTCGTCTATTACGAGGCGGAGAAGCTCGAGTTGCCGGCTTTGCCAGCGGCGGTCAAGGTT
GAGGTGGAGACGGAGAAGGCGGGAGTAGCGGGGGAGGACAATGAGGCGAAGGGTGAGATGGTGCTGGTGG
AGACTCTTACGGTGGAGCAGGAGGAGATTGAATTGGGCTCGGGAGTCGTGCAGATTGAGGAGTCGTTGCT
CGTCAAGCTGGAGGTCAGCGGCTGATCCTTCCGTTCGTTGCAAGGATCGTCTGCATGTTTCGCTTCTCTC
AATGACACAACCTGGAGAGCGCTCCCGTCAGCGAGAATCGAGGACATTCCGCAGCTCGTGAGCAAGCGGA
GGTGCGAGGCTCCCTCGAAAGCTGCGCCTCTTCAGACGGCTTGTTCTCTCCTGCTCTGGTGGGCTGGCCT
GACATGTAATGTGCTCCGCCGCAAGTCCGTCGTCGGTCTCAATTCGACGTTGAAAGGGCATAGCGCAAGG
AAGAACCCTCTGCGGACATGCAGAATTACTGGCTCGCCTGCTCCTTCGTCTACTGGAATAAGTCCTGTCT
CGTTAAAGCCCCAACGTCGTTTTTCGACGTTTGTAAGGCGCAAGAGGTGCTATGGGCTACGCAGGAAGCT
GAGAGGACATAGAAGTCGGGGGAGGAACGGCGCAGAGCGGCAGTTGCGGAAGCATGAGGAAAGCGAGACG
GTCCAGCATCTGCAGCGCCAATCCGCAATCTCCTGGTTGAGCCTGCACCGGAAGCGTCGGAACAGTATGC
GCAGAGTCGAACGCAAGTAAGAAAGACGCACCCTCACACTCGCTTACTTCGAGCCATACAACGGATCAAA
GCTGCGCGTATCTCGGCTTGTAAGGGCCGGAAAGCAACCTCGGAGATGGACACGTCACATCACCAACTTA
TCGATCTCGGCCGTCGACGTCGCAGAGAGGGCGAGAGAAGCGGTGAAGGAGGGAAACAACCCCTCGAGAG
CATGATCCGACCGAATCTGCAGCGCAGGAAGCCGTTACAAGCCCGCCTCGAGCGCAGGTCGGGTCCAGCC
GGGGGACGAAACGCGCGAGGCTGATTCGTGAGCGAAGGAAGCCGCATCGACAAGTTCGCTCCCCTTTGCC
CTCTTTCCCATCACCCGTTCTCGCCTTACCCGCTCAGAACAACACCAGATCACTCACAATGCCGGAGCTC
ATGGCGACGTCGGTCGAGAAGTTCCTCATCGAAAAGTTCGACTCGGTCTCGGACCTCATGCAACTCTCGG
AGGGAGAGGAATCGCGCGCGTTCTCGTTCGACGTCGGAGGCCGCGGATACGTCCTCCGCGTCAACTCGTG
TGCGGACGGATTCTACAAGGATCGGTACGTCTACCGCCATTTTGCGTCGGCGGCGCTCCCGATCCCCGAA
GTCCTCGACATCGGAGAGTTCTCGGAATCCCTCACGTACTGTATCTCGCGCCGGGCGCAAGGAGTCACGC
TCCAAGATCTCCCGGAGACGGAACTCCCGGCGGTCCTCCAACCGGTCGCGGAAGCGATGGACGCGATCGC
GGCCGCGGACCTCTCGCAAACGTCGGGATTCGGACCGTTTGGACCGCAAGGAATCGGACAATACACGACG
TGGCGCGACTTCATCTGTGCGATCGCGGATCCCCATGTCTACCACTGGCAAACGGTCATGGATGACACGG
TCTCGGCGTCGGTCGCGCAAGCGCTCGACGAGCTCATGCTCTGGGCGGAGGACTGTCCGGAGGTCCGCCA
CCTCGTCCACGCGGACTTTGGATCGAACAACGTCCTCACGGACAACGGACGCATCACGGCGGTCATCGAC
TGGTCGGAGGCGATGTTTGGAGACTCGCAATACGAGGTCGCGAACATCTTCTTCTGGCGCCCGTGGCTCG
CGTGCATGGAGCAACAGACGCGCTACTTCGAGCGCCGCCACCCGGAGCTCGCGGGATCGCCGCGCCTCCG
CGCGTACATGCTCCGCATCGGCCTCGACCAACTCTACCAGTCGCTCGTCGACGGAAACTTCGACGATGCC
GCGTGGGCCCAAGGACGCTGCGACGCGATTGTCCGCTCGGGAGCGGGAACCGTGGGACGCACGCAAATTG
CGCGGCGCTCGGCGGCCGTCTGGACGGATGGATGTGTCGAAGTCCTCGCGGATTCGGGAAACCGGCGCCC
GTCGACGCGCCCGCGGGCGAAAGAACACCACCATCACCATCACTAGGATCGTTCAAACATTTGGCAATAA
AGTTTCTTAAGATTGAATCCTGTTGCCGGTCTTGCGATGATTATCATATAATTTCTGTTGAATTACGTTA
AGCATGTAATAATTAACATGTAATGCATGACGTTATTTATGAGATGGGTTTTTATGATTAGAGTCCCGCA
ATTATACATTTAATACGCGATAGAAAACAAAATATAGCGCGCAAACTAGGATAAATTATCGCGCGCGGTG
TCATCTATGTTACTAGATCGGGCCTGGATCCTCTAGAGTCGACCTGCAGCATGCAAGCTTGGCAGCTTGA
GCTTGGATCAGATTGTCGTTTCCCGCCTTCAGTTTAAACTATCAGTGTTTGACAGGATATATTGGCGGGT
AAACCTAAGAGAAAAGAGCGTTTATTAGAATAATCGGATATTTAAAAGGGCGTGAAAAGGTTTATCCGTT
CGTCCATTTGTATGTGCATGCCAACCACAGGGTTCCCCTCGGGATCAAAGTACTTTAAAGTACTTTAAAG
TACTTTAAAGTACTTTGATCCAACCCCTCCGCTGCTATAGTGCAGTCGGCTTCTGACGTTCAGTGCAGCC
GTCGCACAAGTCCTAAGTTACGCGACAGGCTGCCGCCCTGCCCTTTTCCTGGCGTTTTCTTGTCGCGTGT
TTTAGTCGCATAAAGTAGAATACTTGCGACTAGAACCGGAGACATTACGCCATGAACAAGAGCGCCACCG
CTGGCCTGCTGGGCTATGCCCGCGTCAGCACCGACGACCAGGACTTGACCAACCAACGGGCCGAACTGCA
CGCGGCCGGCTGCACCAAGCTGTTTTCCGAGAAGATCACCGGCACCAGGCGCGACCGCCCGGAGCTGGCC
AGGATGCTTGACCACCTACGCCCTGGCGACGTTGTGACAGTGACCAGGCTAGACCGCCTGGCCCGCAGCA
CCCGCGACCTACTGGACATTGCCGAGCGCATCCAGGAGGCCGGCGCGGGCCTGCGTAGCCTGGCAGAGCC
GTGGGCCGACACCACCACGCCGGCCGGCCGCATGGTGTTGACCGTGTTCGCCGGCATTGCCGAGTTCGAG
CGTTCCCTAATCATCGACCGCACCCGGAGCGGGCGCGAGGCCGCCAAGGCCCGAGGCGTGAAGTTTGGCC
CCCGCCCTACCCTCACCCCGGCACAGATCGCGCACGCCCGCGAGCTGATCGACCAGGAAGGCCGCACCGT
GAAAGAGGCGGCTGCACTGCTTGGCGTGCATCGCTCGACCCTGTACCGCGCACTTGAGCGCAGCGAGGAA
GTGACGCCCACCGAGGCCAGGCGGCGCGGTGCCTTCCGTGAGGACGCATTGACCGAGGCCGACGCCCTGG
CGGCCGCCGAGAATGAACGCCAAGAGGAACAAGCATGAAACCGCACCAGGACGGCCAGGACGAACCGTTT
TTCATTACCGAAGAGATCGAGGCGGAGATGATCGCGGCCGGGTACGTGTTCGAGCCGCCCGCGCACGTCT
CAACCGTGCGGCTGCATGAAATCCTGGCCGGTTTGTCTGATGCCAAGCTGGCGGCCTGGCCGGCCAGCTT
GGCCGCTGAAGAAACCGAGCGCCGCCGTCTAAAAAGGTGATGTGTATTTGAGTAAAACAGCTTGCGTCAT
GCGGTCGCTGCGTATATGATGCGATGAGTAAATAAACAAATACGCAAGGGGAACGCATGAAGGTTATCGC
TGTACTTAACCAGAAAGGCGGGTCAGGCAAGACGACCATCGCAACCCATCTAGCCCGCGCCCTGCAACTC
GCCGGGGCCGATGTTCTGTTAGTCGATTCCGATCCCCAGGGCAGTGCCCGCGATTGGGCGGCCGTGCGGG
AAGATCAACCGCTAACCGTTGTCGGCATCGACCGCCCGACGATTGACCGCGACGTGAAGGCCATCGGCCG
GCGCGACTTCGTAGTGATCGACGGAGCGCCCCAGGCGGCGGACTTGGCTGTGTCCGCGATCAAGGCAGCC
GACTTCGTGCTGATTCCGGTGCAGCCAAGCCCTTACGACATATGGGCCACCGCCGACCTGGTGGAGCTGG
TTAAGCAGCGCATTGAGGTCACGGATGGAAGGCTACAAGCGGCCTTTGTCGTGTCGCGGGCGATCAAAGG
CACGCGCATCGGCGGTGAGGTTGCCGAGGCGCTGGCCGGGTACGAGCTGCCCATTCTTGAGTCCCGTATC
ACGCAGCGCGTGAGCTACCCAGGCACTGCCGCCGCCGGCACAACCGTTCTTGAATCAGAACCCGAGGGCG
ACGCTGCCCGCGAGGTCCAGGCGCTGGCCGCTGAAATTAAATCAAAACTCATTTGAGTTAATGAGGTAAA
GAGAAAATGAGCAAAAGCACAAACACGCTAAGTGCCGGCCGTCCGAGCGCACGCAGCAGCAAGGCTGCAA
CGTTGGCCAGCCTGGCAGACACGCCAGCCATGAAGCGGGTCAACTTTCAGTTGCCGGCGGAGGATCACAC
CAAGCTGAAGATGTACGCGGTACGCCAAGGCAAGACCATTACCGAGCTGCTATCTGAATACATCGCGCAG
CTACCAGAGTAAATGAGCAAATGAATAAATGAGTAGATGAATTTTAGCGGCTAAAGGAGGCGGCATGGAA
AATCAAGAACAACCAGGCACCGACGCCGTGGAATGCCCCATGTGTGGAGGAACGGGCGGTTGGCCAGGCG
TAAGCGGCTGGGTTGTCTGCCGGCCCTGCAATGGCACTGGAACCCCCAAGCCCGAGGAATCGGCGTGAGC
GGTCGCAAACCATCCGGCCCGGTACAAATCGGCGCGGCGCTGGGTGATGACCTGGTGGAGAAGTTGAAGG
CCGCGCAGGCCGCCCAGCGGCAACGCATCGAGGCAGAAGCACGCCCCGGTGAATCGTGGCAAGCGGCCGC
TGATCGAATCCGCAAAGAATCCCGGCAACCGCCGGCAGCCGGTGCGCCGTCGATTAGGAAGCCGCCCAAG
GGCGACGAGCAACCAGATTTTTTCGTTCCGATGCTCTATGACGTGGGCACCCGCGATAGTCGCAGCATCA
TGGACGTGGCCGTTTTCCGTCTGTCGAAGCGTGACCGACGAGCTGGCGAGGTGATCCGCTACGAGCTTCC
AGACGGGCACGTAGAGGTTTCCGCAGGGCCGGCCGGCATGGCCAGTGTGTGGGATTACGACCTGGTACTG
ATGGCGGTTTCCCATCTAACCGAATCCATGAACCGATACCGGGAAGGGAAGGGAGACAAGCCCGGCCGCG
TGTTCCGTCCACACGTTGCGGACGTACTCAAGTTCTGCCGGCGAGCCGATGGCGGAAAGCAGAAAGACGA
CCTGGTAGAAACCTGCATTCGGTTAAACACCACGCACGTTGCCATGCAGCGTACGAAGAAGGCCAAGAAC
GGCCGCCTGGTGACGGTATCCGAGGGTGAAGCCTTGATTAGCCGCTACAAGATCGTAAAGAGCGAAACCG
GGCGGCCGGAGTACATCGAGATCGAGCTAGCTGATTGGATGTACCGCGAGATCACAGAAGGCAAGAACCC
GGACGTGCTGACGGTTCACCCCGATTACTTTTTGATCGATCCCGGCATCGGCCGTTTTCTCTACCGCCTG
GCACGCCGCGCCGCAGGCAAGGCAGAAGCCAGATGGTTGTTCAAGACGATCTACGAACGCAGTGGCGGCG
CCGGAGAGTTCAAGAAGTTCTGTTTCACCGTGCGCAAGCTGATCGGGTCAAATGACCTGCCGGAGTACGA
TTTGAAGGAGGAGGCGGGGCAGGCTGGCCCGATCCTAGTCATGCGCTACCGCAACCTGATCGAGGGCGAA
GCATCCGCCGGTTCCTAATGTACGGAGCAGATGCTAGGGCAAATTGCCCTAGCAGGGGAAAAAGGTCGAA
AAGGTCTCTTTCCTGTGGATAGCACGTACATTGGGAACCCAAAGCCGTACATTGGGAACCGGAACCCGTA
CATTGGGAACCCAAAGCCGTACATTGGGAACCGGTCACACATGTAAGTGACTGATATAAAAGAGAAAAAA
GGCGATTTTTCCGCCTAAAACTCTTTAAAACTTATTAAAACTCTTAAAACCCGCCTGGCCTGTGCATAAC
TGTCTGGCCAGCGCACAGCCGAAGAGCTGCAAAAAGCGCCTACCCTTCGGTCGCTGCGCTCCCTACGCCC
CGCCGCTTCGCGTCGGCCTATCGCGGCCGCTGGCCGCTCAAAAATGGCTGGCCTACGGCCAGGCAATCTA
CCAGGGCGCGGACAAGCCGCGCCGTCGCCACTCGACCGCCGGCGCCCACATCAAGGCACCCTGCCTCGCG
CGTTTCGGTGATGACGGTGAAAACCTCTGACACATGCAGCTCCCGGAGACGGTCACAGCTTGTCTGTAAG
CGGATGCCGGGAGCAGACAAGCCCGTCAGGGCGCGTCAGCGGGTGTTGGCGGGTGTCGGGGCGCAGCCAT
GACCCAGTCACGTAGCGATAGCGGAGTGTATACTGGCTTAACTATGCGGCATCAGAGCAGATTGTACTGA
GAGTGCACCATATGCGGTGTGAAATACCGCACAGATGCGTAAGGAGAAAATACCGCATCAGGCGCTCTTC
CGCTTCCTCGCTCACTGACTCGCTGCGCTCGGTCGTTCGGCTGCGGCGAGCGGTATCAGCTCACTCAAAG
GCGGTAATACGGTTATCCACAGAATCAGGGGATAACGCAGGAAAGAACATGTGAGCAAAAGGCCAGCAAA
AGGCCAGGAACCGTAAAAAGGCCGCGTTGCTGGCGTTTTTCCATAGGCTCCGCCCCCCTGACGAGCATCA
CAAAAATCGACGCTCAAGTCAGAGGTGGCGAAACCCGACAGGACTATAAAGATACCAGGCGTTTCCCCCT
GGAAGCTCCCTCGTGCGCTCTCCTGTTCCGACCCTGCCGCTTACCGGATACCTGTCCGCCTTTCTCCCTT
CGGGAAGCGTGGCGCTTTCTCATAGCTCACGCTGTAGGTATCTCAGTTCGGTGTAGGTCGTTCGCTCCAA
GCTGGGCTGTGTGCACGAACCCCCCGTTCAGCCCGACCGCTGCGCCTTATCCGGTAACTATCGTCTTGAG
TCCAACCCGGTAAGACACGACTTATCGCCACTGGCAGCAGCCACTGGTAACAGGATTAGCAGAGCGAGGT
ATGTAGGCGGTGCTACAGAGTTCTTGAAGTGGTGGCCTAACTACGGCTACACTAGAAGGACAGTATTTGG
TATCTGCGCTCTGCTGAAGCCAGTTACCTTCGGAAAAAGAGTTGGTAGCTCTTGATCCGGCAAACAAACC
ACCGCTGGTAGCGGTGGTTTTTTTGTTTGCAAGCAGCAGATTACGCGCAGAAAAAAAGGATCTCAAGAAG
ATCCTTTGATCTTTTCTACGGGGTCTGACGCTCAGTGGAACGAAAACTCACGTTAAGGGATTTTGGTCAT
GAACAATAAAACTGTCTGCTTACATAAACAGTAATACAAGGGGTGTTATGAGCCATATTCAACGGGAAAC
GTCTTGCTCTAGGCCGCGATTAAATTCCAACATGGATGCTGATTTATATGGGTATAAATGGGCTCGCGAT
AATGTCGGGCAATCAGGTGCGACAATCTATCGATTGTATGGGAAGCCCGATGCGCCAGAGTTGTTTCTGA
AACATGGCAAAGGTAGCGTTGCCAATGATGTTACAGATGAGATGGTCAGACTAAACTGGCTGACGGAATT
TATGCCTCTTCCGACCATCAAGCATTTTATCCGTACTCCTGATGATGCATGGTTACTCACCACTGCGATC
CCCGGGAAAACAGCATTCCAGGTATTAGAAGAATATCCTGATTCAGGTGAAAATATTGTTGATGCGCTGG
CAGTGTTCCTGCGCCGGTTGCATTCGATTCCTGTTTGTAATTGTCCTTTTAACAGCGATCGCGTATTTCG
TCTCGCTCAGGCGCAATCACGAATGAATAACGGTTTGGTTGATGCGAGTGATTTTGATGACGAGCGTAAT
GGCTGGCCTGTTGAACAAGTCTGGAAAGAAATGCATAAACTTTTGCCATTCTCACCGGATTCAGTCGTCA
CTCATGGTGATTTCTCACTTGATAACCTTATTTTTGACGAGGGGAAATTAATAGGTTGTATTGATGTTGG
ACGAGTCGGAATCGCAGACCGATACCAGGATCTTGCCATCCTATGGAACTGCCTCGGTGAGTTTTCTCCT
TCATTACAGAAACGGCTTTTTCAAAAATATGGTATTGATAATCCTGATATGAATAAATTGCAGTTTCATT
TGATGCTCGATGAGTTTTTCTAATCACAGGCAGCAACGCTCTGTCATCGTTACAATCAACATGCTACCCT
CCGCGAGATCATCCGTGTTTCAAACCCGGCAGCTTAGTTGCCGTTCTTCCGAATAGCATCGGTAACATGA
GCAAAGTCTGCCGCCTTACAACGGCTCTCCCGCTGACGCCGTCCCGGACTGATGGGCTGCCTGTATCGAG
TG
Features (pLannotate 1.2.2; 16 found; start..end, strand, type, name):
     47..71      +  misc_feature   LB T-DNA repeat: left border repeat from nopaline C58 T-DNA
    145..264     +  ncRNA          5S rRNA: Accession: RF00001 - 5S ribosomal RNA
    264..335     +  ncRNA          tRNA: Accession: RF00005 - tRNA
    355..430     +  misc_RNA       gRNA scaffold: guide RNA scaffold for the Streptococcus pyogenes CRISPR/Cas9 system
   1882..2895    +  CDS            hph: KHYB_ECOLX - Experimental evidence at protein level: Swiss-Prot protein existence level 1. The aminoglycoside phosphotransferases achieve inactivation of their antibiotic substrates by phosphorylation. Only phosphorylates hygromycin and closely related compounds such as demethyl analogs and destomycin. From Escherichia coli.
   2917..3169    +  terminator     NOS terminator: nopaline synthase terminator and poly(A) signal
   3176..3210    +  misc_feature   MCS (fragment): pUC18/19 multiple cloning site
   3270..3294    +  misc_feature   RB T-DNA repeat: right border repeat from nopaline C58 T-DNA
   3646..4047    +  CDS            Y4CG_SINFN (fragment): Protein inferred from homology: Swiss-Prot protein existence level 3. From Sinorhizobium fredii (strain NBRC 101917 / NGR234).
   4607..5236    +  CDS            pVS1 StaA: stability protein from the Pseudomonas plasmid pVS1 (Heeb et al., 2000)
   5665..6738    +  CDS            pVS1 RepA: replication protein from the Pseudomonas plasmid pVS1 (Heeb et al., 2000)
   6804..6998    +  rep_origin     pVS1 oriV: origin of replication for the Pseudomonas plasmid pVS1 (Heeb et al., 2000)
   7201..7240    +  CDS            rop (fragment): Rop protein, which maintains plasmids at low copy number; rop
   7342..7482    +  misc_feature   bom: basis of mobility region from pBR322
   7668..8256    -  rep_origin     ori: high-copy-number ColE1/pMB1/pBR322/pUC origin of replication
   8378..9193    +  CDS            KanR: aminoglycoside phosphotransferase; aph(3')-Ia; confers resistance to kanamycin in bacteria or G418 (Geneticin®) in eukaryotes
