[The description below was written by a language model from this plasmid's Addgene catalogue record and pLannotate feature annotations shown in this document.]
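Description:
NM1-5S-tRNA-SgH is a binary T-DNA vector built on the pZPK backbone for expressing a CRISPR guide RNA in the oleaginous yeast Rhodosporidium toruloides. Outside the T-DNA borders it carries a ColE1/pBR322-type origin with the bom mobility region for propagation in E. coli. It also has the pVS1 replication module (oriV, RepA and the StaA stability protein), a broad-host-range replicon commonly used to maintain binary vectors in Agrobacterium. Bacterial selection is by kanamycin through an aph(3')-Ia gene. The nopaline-type left and right border repeats suggest Agrobacterium-mediated delivery and integration of the intervening segment, although the record does not state the transformation route.

Between the borders are two units. Next to the left border is the guide RNA cassette: the R. toruloides 5S rRNA fused directly to a tRNA(Arg), followed by a short cloning gap, the Streptococcus pyogenes Cas9 gRNA scaffold and a polyT terminator. The 5S rRNA and tRNA genes contain internal RNA polymerase III promoter elements, so the fusion drives transcription of the downstream guide. Cellular tRNA processing is expected to cleave the guide away from the leader. Spacers are inserted through paired BbsI sites that are destroyed on cloning, so this plasmid is the empty recipient rather than a targeting construct. Downstream is a hygromycin phosphotransferase (hph) gene with a NOS terminator for selection in the yeast; its promoter is not annotated. No Cas9 gene is present, so the nuclease must be supplied separately.

The depositor sequence (9,317 nt) and the sequencing-derived record (9,382 nt) show the same features in the same order, differing only slightly in length and in start coordinate. The plasmid comes from work on multiplexed gene deletion in R. toruloides.
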