Addgene plasmid #128178: NM1-5S-tRNA-SgH
Purpose: Expresses gRNA using fusion of R. toruloides 5S rRNA and tRNA-Arg as promoter
Depositing lab: Huimin Zhao. Depositing organization: University of Illinois at Urbana-Champaign. Publication: Development of a CRISPR/Cas9 system for high efficiency multiplexed gene deletion in Rhodosporidium toruloides. Schultz JC, Cao M, Zhao H. Biotechnol Bioeng. 2019 Apr 30. doi: 10.1002/bit.27001. PubMed 31038202.
Backbone
  Vector backbone: pZPK
  Backbone size w/o insert (bp): 6303
  Total vector size (bp): 9317
  Modifications to backbone: R. toruloides hygromycin resistance gene added between LB and RB. R. toruloides 5S rRNA-tRNA(Arg) promoter and polyT terminator added between LB and hygromycin resistance gene.
  Vector type: Yeast Expression, CRISPR
  Selectable markers: Hygromycin
Growth in bacteria
  Bacterial resistance: Kanamycin, 50 μg/mL
  Growth temperature: 37°C
  Growth strain: DH5alpha
  Copy number: Unknown
Gene/Insert
  Gene/Insert name: gRNA cloning cassette
  gRNA/shRNA sequence: gRNA cloning cassette
  Species: Rhodosporidium toruloides
  Promoter: 5S rRNA-tRNA(Arg)
  Cloning method: Restriction Enzyme; 5′ cloning site BbsI (destroyed during cloning); 3′ cloning site BbsI (destroyed during cloning)
  Sequencing primers: 5′ CAAATTGACGCTTAGACAAC; 3′ TATATCCTGTCAAACACTGATAG
Resource information
  A portion of this plasmid was derived from a plasmid made by: 5S-tRNA cassette synthesized by Genscript. hygR gene received from Professor Zongbao K. Zhao.
Terms and licenses: Academic/Nonprofit Terms; Industry Terms: Not Available to Industry
How to cite: NM1-5S-tRNA-SgH was a gift from Huimin Zhao (Addgene plasmid # 128178 ; http://n2t.net/addgene:128178 ; RRID:Addgene_128178)
